Addgene plasmid #198191: CS-TRE-BMI1-Ubc-rtTA
Purpose: Generation of Expandable megakaryocyte cell lines from human iPS cells
Depositing lab: Hiromitsu Nakauchi. Depositing organization: University of Tokyo, Institute of Medical Science (IMS). Publication: Expandable megakaryocyte cell lines enable clinically applicable generation of platelets from human induced pluripotent stem cells. Nakamura S, Takayama N, Hirata S, Seo H, Endo H, Ochi K, Fujita K, Koike T, Harimoto K, Dohda T, Watanabe A, Okita K, Takahashi N, Sawaguchi A, Yamanaka S, Nakauchi H, Nishimura S, Eto K. Cell Stem Cell. 2014 Apr 3;14(4):535-48. doi: 10.1016/j.stem.2014.01.011. Epub 2014 Feb 13. PubMed 24529595.
Backbone
  Vector backbone: pcDNA3.1
  Total vector size (bp): 11209
  Vector type: Mammalian Expression, Lentiviral
Growth in bacteria
  Bacterial resistance: Ampicillin, 100 μg/mL
  Growth temperature: 37°C
  Growth strain: NEB Stable
  Copy number: High Copy
Gene/Insert
  Gene/Insert name: hBMI1
  Species: H. sapiens (human)
  GenBank ID: OP680450.1
  Entrez Gene: BMI1 (a.k.a. FLVI2/BMI1, PCGF4, RNF51, flvi-2/bmi-1)
Terms and licenses: Academic/Nonprofit Terms; Industry Terms: Not Available to Industry
How to cite: CS-TRE-BMI1-Ubc-rtTA was a gift from Hiromitsu Nakauchi (Addgene plasmid # 198191 ; http://n2t.net/addgene:198191 ; RRID:Addgene_198191)
