[The description below was written by a language model from this plasmid's Addgene catalogue record and pLannotate feature annotations shown in this document.]
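Description:
CS-TRE-BMI1-Ubc-rtTA is an all-in-one, doxycycline-inducible HIV-1-based lentiviral transfer vector of about 11.2 kb, catalogued with a pcDNA3.1 backbone. It is propagated in E. coli through a high-copy ColE1/pUC-type origin with ampicillin selection (AmpR), and it also carries an f1 origin. Outside the viral unit, the backbone holds an SV40/EM7-driven bleomycin/Zeocin resistance cassette with an SV40 poly(A) signal. Because this cassette lies beyond the downstream LTR, it would not be packaged into virus.

Viral genomic RNA is transcribed in packaging cells from a CMV enhancer/promoter fused to a truncated 5' LTR. Downstream of this are the Ψ packaging signal with a partial gag sequence, the RRE for Rev-dependent nuclear export, and the cPPT/CTS. The payload consists of two cassettes in the same orientation. A tight TRE promoter (seven tet operators upstream of a minimal CMV promoter) drives human BMI1, a Polycomb PRC1 component involved in maintaining transcriptional repression. The human ubiquitin C promoter constitutively expresses rtTA-Advanced, the Tet-On transactivator that binds the TRE only when doxycycline or tetracycline is present. A single integrated provirus therefore supplies both the regulator and the switchable transgene. A WPRE follows rtTA to enhance transcript expression. The unit ends in a nef-derived region, a truncated LTR and a bGH polyadenylation signal.

The stated purpose is generating expandable megakaryocyte cell lines from human iPS cells. In the associated work these lines serve as a source for platelet production, and the inducible design allows BMI1 expression to be turned on and off with the drug.
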