Features (pLannotate 1.2.2; 31 found; start..end, strand, type, name):
     47..99      -  misc_feature   bom (fragment): basis of mobility region from pBR322
    254..633     +  enhancer       CMV enhancer: human cytomegalovirus immediate early enhancer
    634..833     +  promoter       CMV promoter: human cytomegalovirus (CMV) immediate early promoter
    851..1031    +  LTR            5' LTR (truncated): truncated 5' long terminal repeat (LTR) from HIV-1
   1078..1203    +  misc_feature   HIV-1 Ψ: packaging signal of human immunodeficiency virus type 1
   1187..1550    +  CDS            HIV-1 gag (fragment): gag protein from human immunodeficiency virus 1; gag
   1696..1929    +  misc_feature   RRE: The Rev response element (RRE) of HIV-1 allows for Rev-dependent mRNA export from the nucleus to the cytoplasm.
   2306..2406    +  CDS            Rev (fragment): human immunodeficiency virus 1 (HIV-1) Rev protein; rev; enhances nuclear export of unspliced and incompletely spliced viral mRNAs
   2432..2549    +  misc_feature   cPPT/CTS: central polypurine tract and central termination sequence of HIV-1
   2591..2905    +  promoter       tight TRE promoter: Tet-responsive promoter PTight, consisting of seven tet operator sequences followed by the minimal CMV promoter
   2928..3905    +  CDS            BMI1: BMI1_HUMAN - Also known as PCGF4, RNF51. Experimental evidence at protein level: Swiss-Prot protein existence level 1. Component of a Polycomb group (PcG) multiprotein PRC1-like complex, a complex class required to maintain the transcriptionally repressive state of many genes, including Hox genes, throughout development. PcG PRC1 complex acts via chromatin remodeling and modification of histones; it mediates monoubiquitination of histone H2A 'Lys-119', rendering chromatin heritably changed in its expressibility (PubMed:15386022, PubMed:16359901, PubMed:26151332, PubMed:16714294, PubMed:2177224
   3937..5148    +  promoter       UbC promoter: human ubiquitin C promoter
   5161..5907    +  CDS            rtTA-Advanced: improved tetracycline-controlled transactivator In the Tet-On® system, rtTA-Advanced binds to the Tet-responsive element and stimulates transcription only in the presence of tetracycline or doxycycline.
   5931..6519    +  misc_feature   WPRE: woodchuck hepatitis virus posttranscriptional regulatory element
   6444..7031    +  CDS            nef: NEF_HV112 - Experimental evidence at protein level: Swiss-Prot protein existence level 1. Extracellular Nef protein targets CD4(+) T-lymphocytes for apoptosis by interacting with CXCR4 surface receptors. From Human immunodeficiency virus type 1 group M subtype B (isolate PCV12) (HIV-1).
   7038..7218    +  LTR            5' LTR (truncated): truncated 5' long terminal repeat (LTR) from HIV-1
   7250..7474    +  polyA_signal   bGH poly(A) signal: bovine growth hormone polyadenylation signal
   7478..7499    +  promoter       SV40 promoter (fragment): SV40 enhancer and early promoter
   7520..7948    +  rep_origin     f1 ori (sequence partly withheld): f1 bacteriophage origin of replication; arrow indicates direction of (+) strand synthesis
   7962..8291    +  promoter       SV40 promoter: SV40 enhancer and early promoter
   8339..8386    +  promoter       EM7 promoter: synthetic bacterial promoter&nbsp
   8405..8779    +  CDS            BleoR: antibiotic-binding protein; Sh ble from Streptoalloteichus hindustanus; confers resistance to bleomycin, phleomycin, and Zeocin™
   8789..8914    +  CDS            ble (fragment): BLE_KLEPN - Experimental evidence at protein level: Swiss-Prot protein existence level 1. Binding protein with a strong affinity to the bleomycin family of antibiotics. Binds to CL990; an antimitotic-antibiotic compound. From Klebsiella pneumoniae.
   8909..9030    +  polyA_signal   SV40 poly(A) signal: SV40 polyadenylation signal
   9101..9123    -  protein_bind   lac operator (fragment): The lac repressor binds to the lac operator to inhibit transcription in E. coli. This inhibition can be relieved by adding lactose or isopropyl-β-D-thiogalactopyranoside (IPTG). lac repressor encoded by lacI
   9127..9157    -  promoter       lac promoter: promoter for the E. coli lac operon
   9172..9193    -  protein_bind   CAP binding site: CAP binding activates transcription in the presence of cAMP. E. coli catabolite activator protein
   9206..9298    -  CDS            lacI (fragment): lac repressor; lacI; The lac repressor binds to the lac operator to inhibit transcription in E. coli. This inhibition can be relieved by adding lactose or isopropyl-β-D-thiogalactopyranoside (IPTG).
   9481..10069   -  rep_origin     ori: high-copy-number ColE1/pMB1/pBR322/pUC origin of replication
  10240..11100   -  CDS            AmpR: β-lactamase; bla; confers resistance to ampicillin, carbenicillin, and related antibiotics
  11101..11205   -  promoter       AmpR promoter: bla
>Addgene plasmid #198191 | CS-TRE-BMI1-Ubc-rtTA | addgene full sequence | sequence record 392478 | Addgene NGS Result
AAAAGTGCCACCTGACGTCGACGGATCGGGAGATCTCCCGATCCCCTATGGTGCACTCTCAGTACAATCT
GCTCTGATGCCGCATAGTTAAGCCAGTATCTGCTCCCTGCTTGTGTGTTGGAGGTCGCTGAGTAGTGCGC
GAGCAAAATTTAAGCTACAACAAGGCAAGGCTTGACCGACAATTGCATGAAGAATCTGCTTAGGGTTAGG
CGTTTTGCGCTGCTTCGCGATGTACGGGCCAGATATACGCGTTGACATTGATTATTGACTAGTTATTAAT
AGTAATCAATTACGGGGTCATTAGTTCATAGCCCATATATGGAGTTCCGCGTTACATAACTTACGGTAAA
TGGCCCGCCTGGCTGACCGCCCAACGACCCCCGCCCATTGACGTCAATAATGACGTATGTTCCCATAGTA
ACGCCAATAGGGACTTTCCATTGACGTCAATGGGTGGAGTATTTACGGTAAACTGCCCACTTGGCAGTAC
ATCAAGTGTATCATATGCCAAGTACGCCCCCTATTGACGTCAATGACGGTAAATGGCCCGCCTGGCATTA
TGCCCAGTACATGACCTTATGGGACTTTCCTACTTGGCAGTACATCTACGTATTAGTCATCGCTATTACC
ATGGTGATGCGGTTTTGGCAGTACATCAATGGGCGTGGATAGCGGTTTGACTCACGGGGATTTCCAAGTC
TCCACCCCATTGACGTCAATGGGAGTTTGTTTTGGCACCAAAATCAACGGGACTTTCCAAAATGTCGTAA
CAACTCCGCCCCATTGACGCAAATGGGCGGTAGGCGTGTACGGTGGGAGGTCTATATAAGCAGCGCGTTT
TGCCTGTACTGGGTCTCTCTGGTTAGACCAGATCTGAGCCTGGGAGCTCTCTGGCTAACTAGGGAACCCA
CTGCTTAAGCCTCAATAAAGCTTGCCTTGAGTGCTTCAAGTAGTGTGTGCCCGTCTGTTGTGTGACTCTG
GTAACTAGAGATCCCTCAGACCCTTTTAGTCAGTGTGGAAAATCTCTAGCAGTGGCGCCCGAACAGGGAC
TTGAAAGCGAAAGGGAAACCAGAGGAGCTCTCTCGACGCAGGACTCGGCTTGCTGAAGCGCGCACGGCAA
GAGGCGAGGGGCGGCGACTGGTGAGTACGCCAAAAATTTTGACTAGCGGAGGCTAGAAGGAGAGAGATGG
GTGCGAGAGCGTCAGTATTAAGCGGGGGAGAATTAGATCGCGATGGGAAAAAATTCGGTTAAGGCCAGGG
GGAAAGAAAAAATATAAATTAAAACATATAGTATGGGCAAGCAGGGAGCTAGAACGATTCGCAGTTAATC
CTGGCCTGTTAGAAACATCAGAAGGCTGTAGACAAATACTGGGACAGCTACAACCATCCCTTCAGACAGG
ATCAGAAGAACTTAGATCATTATATAATACAGTAGCAACCCTCTATTGTGTGCATCAAAGGATAGAGATA
AAAGACACCAAGGAAGCTTTAGACAAGATAGAGGAAGAGCAAAACAAAAGTAAGACCACCGCACAGCAAG
CGGCCGCTGATCTTCAGACCTGGAGGAGGAGATATGAGGGACAATTGGAGAAGTGAATTATATAAATATA
AAGTAGTAAAAATTGAACCATTAGGAGTAGCACCCACCAAGGCAAAGAGAAGAGTGGTGCAGAGAGAAAA
AAGAGCAGTGGGAATAGGAGCTTTGTTCCTTGGGTTCTTGGGAGCAGCAGGAAGCACTATGGGCGCAGCG
TCAATGACGCTGACGGTACAGGCCAGACAATTATTGTCTGGTATAGTGCAGCAGCAGAACAATTTGCTGA
GGGCTATTGAGGCGCAACAGCATCTGTTGCAACTCACAGTCTGGGGCATCAAGCAGCTCCAGGCAAGAAT
CCTGGCTGTGGAAAGATACCTAAAGGATCAACAGCTCCTGGGGATTTGGGGTTGCTCTGGAAAACTCATT
TGCACCACTGCTGTGCCTTGGAATGCTAGTTGGAGTAATAAATCTCTGGAACAGATTTGGAATCACACGA
CCTGGATGGAGTGGGACAGAGAAATTAACAATTACACAAGCTTAATACACTCCTTAATTGAAGAATCGCA
AAACCAGCAAGAAAAGAATGAACAAGAATTATTGGAATTAGATAAATGGGCAAGTTTGTGGAATTGGTTT
AACATAACAAATTGGCTGTGGTATATAAAATTATTCATAATGATAGTAGGAGGCTTGGTAGGTTTAAGAA
TAGTTTTTGCTGTACTTTCTATAGTGAATAGAGTTAGGCAGGGATATTCACCATTATCGTTTCAGACCCA
CCTCCCAACCCCGAGGGGACCCGACAGGCCCGAAGGAATAGAAGAAGAAGGTGGAGAGAGAGACAGAGAC
AGATCCATTCGATTAGTGAACGGATCTACAAATGGCAGTATTCATCCACAATTTTAAAAGAAAAGGGGGG
ATTGGGGGGTACAGTGCAGGGGAAAGAATAGTAGACATAATAGCAACAGACATACAAACTAAAGAATTAC
AAAAACAAATTACAAAAATTCAAAATTTTCGGGTTTATTACAGGGACAGCAGAAATTCACTTTGAATTGC
GAGTTTACTCCCTATCAGTGATAGAGAACGTATGTCGAGTTTACTCCCTATCAGTGATAGAGAACGATGT
CGAGTTTACTCCCTATCAGTGATAGAGAACGTATGTCGAGTTTACTCCCTATCAGTGATAGAGAACGTAT
GTCGAGTTTACTCCCTATCAGTGATAGAGAACGTATGTCGAGTTTATCCCTATCAGTGATAGAGAACGTA
TGTCGAGTTTACTCCCTATCAGTGATAGAGAACGTATGTCGAGGTAGGCGTGTACGGTGGGAGGCCTATA
TAAGCAGAGCTCGTTTAGTGAACCGTCAGATCGCCTGGAGAATTGCGTACGGCCAGCATGCATCGAACAA
CGAGAATCAAGATCACTGAGCTAAATCCCCACCTGATGTGTGTGCTTTGTGGAGGGTACTTCATTGATGC
CACAACCATAATAGAATGTCTACATTCCTTCTGTAAAACGTGTATTGTTCGTTACCTGGAGACCAGCAAG
TATTGTCCTATTTGTGATGTCCAAGTTCACAAGACCAGACCACTACTGAATATAAGGTCAGATAAAACTC
TCCAAGATATTGTATACAAATTAGTTCCAGGGCTTTTCAAAAATGAAATGAAGAGAAGAAGGGATTTTTA
TGCAGCTCATCCTTCTGCTGATGCTGCCAATGGCTCTAATGAAGATAGAGGAGAGGTTGCAGATGAAGAT
AAGAGAATTATAACTGATGATGAGATAATAAGCTTATCCATTGAATTCTTTGACCAGAACAGATTGGATC
GGAAAGTAAACAAAGACAAAGAGAAATCTAAGGAGGAAGTGAATGATAAAAGATACTTACGATGCCCAGC
AGCAATGACTGTGATGCACTTAAGAAAGTTTCTCAGAAGTAAAATGGACATACCTAATACTTTCCAGATT
GATGTCATGTATGAGGAGGAACCTTTAAAGGATTATTATACACTAATGGATATTGCCTACATTTATACCT
GGAGAAGGAATGGTCCACTTCCATTGAAATACAGAGTTCGACCTACTTGTAAAAGAATGAAGATCAGTCA
CCAGAGAGATGGACTGACAAATGCTGGAGAACTGGAAAGTGACTCTGGGAGTGACAAGGCCAACAGCCCA
GCAGGAGGTATTCCCTCCACCTCTTCTTGTTTGCCTAGCCCCAGTACTCCAGTGCAGTCTCCTCATCCAC
AGTTTCCTCACATTTCCAGTACTATGAATGGAACCAGCAACAGCCCCAGCGGTAACCACCAATCTTCTTT
TGCCAATAGACCTCGAAAATCATCAGTAAATGGGTCATCAGCAACTTCTTCTGGTTGAACCGGTCTCGAG
AATTCGCTAGCGATCTGGCCTCCGCGCCGGGTTTTGGCGCCTCCCGCGGGCGCCCCCCTCCTCACGGCGA
GCGCTGCCACGTCAGACGAAGGGCGCAGCGAGCGTCCTGATCCTTCCGCCCGGACGCTCAGGACAGCGGC
CCGCTGCTCATAAGACTCGGCCTTAGAACCCCAGTATCAGCAGAAGGACATTTTAGGACGGGACTTGGGT
GACTCTAGGGCACTGGTTTTCTTTCCAGAGAGCGGAACAGGCGAGGAAAAGTAGTCCCTTCTCGGCGATT
CTGCGGAGGGATCTCCGTGGGGCGGTGAACGCCGATGATTATATAAGGACGCGCCGGGTGTGGCACAGCT
AGTTCCGTCGCAGCCGGGATTTGGGTCGCGGTTCTTGTTTGTGGATCGCTGTGATCGTCACTTGGTGAGT
AGCGGGCTGCTGGGCTGGCCGGGGCTTTCGTGGCCGCCGGGCCGCTCGGTGGGACGGAAGCGTGTGGAGA
GACCGCCAAGGGCTGTAGTCTGGGTCCGCGAGCAAGGTTGCCCTGAACTGGGGGTTGGGGGGAGCGCAGC
AAAATGGCGGCTGTTCCCGAGTCTTGAATGGAAGACGCTTGTGAGGCGGGCTGTGAGGTCGTTGAAACAA
GGTGGGGGGCATGGTGGGCGGCAAGAACCCAAGGTCTTGAGGCCTTCGCTAATGCGGGAAAGCTCTTATT
CGGGTGAGATGGGCTGGGGCACCATCTGGGGACCCTGACGTGAAGTTTGTCACTGACTGGAGAACTCGGT
TTGTCGTCTGTTGCGGGGGCGGCAGTTATGGCGGTGCCGTTGGGCAGTGCACCCGTACCTTTGGGAGCGC
GCGCCCTCGTCGTGTCGTGACGTCACCCGTTCTGTTGGCTTATAATGCAGGGTGGGGCCACCTGCCGGTA
GGTGTGCGGTAGGCTTTTCTCCGTCGCAGGACGCAGGGTTCGGGCCTAGGGTAGGCTCTCCTGAATCGAC
AGGCGCCGGACCTCTGGTGAGGGGAGGGATAAGTGAGGCGTCAGTTTCTTTGGTCGGTTTTATGTACCTA
TCTTCTTAAGTAGCTGAAGCTCCGGTTTTGAACTATGCGCTCGGGGTTGGCGAGTGTGTTTTGTGAAGTT
TTTTAGGCACCTTTTGAAATGTAATCATTTGGGTCAATATGTAATTTTCAGTGTTAGACTAGTAAATTGT
CCGCTAAATTCTGGCCGTTTTTGGCTTTTTTGTTAGACAAGCTTGTCACCATGTCTAGACTGGACAAGAG
CAAAGTCATAAACGGCGCTCTGGAATTACTCAATGGAGTCGGTATCGAAGGCCTGACGACAAGGAAACTC
GCTCAAAAGCTGGGAGTTGAGCAGCCTACCCTGTACTGGCACGTGAAGAACAAGCGGGCCCTGCTCGATG
CCCTGCCAATCGAGATGCTGGACAGGCATCATACCCACTTCTGCCCCCTGGAAGGCGAGTCATGGCAAGA
CTTTCTGCGGAACAACGCCAAGTCATTCCGCTGTGCTCTCCTCTCACATCGCGACGGGGCTAAAGTGCAT
CTCGGCACCCGCCCAACAGAGAAACAGTACGAAACCCTGGAAAATCAGCTCGCGTTCCTGTGTCAGCAAG
GCTTCTCCCTGGAGAACGCACTGTACGCTCTGTCCGCCGTGGGCCACTTTACACTGGGCTGCGTATTGGA
GGAACAGGAGCATCAAGTAGCAAAAGAGGAAAGAGAGACACCTACCACCGATTCTATGCCCCCACTTCTG
AGACAAGCAATTGAGCTGTTCGACCGGCAGGGAGCCGAACCTGCCTTCCTTTTCGGCCTGGAACTAATCA
TATGTGGCCTGGAGAAACAGCTAAAGTGCGAAAGCGGCGGGCCGGCCGACGCCCTTGACGATTTTGACTT
AGACATGCTCCCAGCCGATGCCCTTGACGACTTTGACCTTGATATGCTGCCTGCTGACGCTCTTGACGAT
TTTGACCTTGACATGCTCCCCGGGTAACTCGAGGGATCAAGCTTATCGATAATCAACCTCTGGATTACAA
AATTTGTGAAAGATTGACTGGTATTCTTAACTATGTTGCTCCTTTTACGCTATGTGGATACGCTGCTTTA
ATGCCTTTGTATCATGCTATTGCTTCCCGTATGGCTTTCATTTTCTCCTCCTTGTATAAATCCTGGTTGC
TGTCTCTTTATGAGGAGTTGTGGCCCGTTGTCAGGCAACGTGGCGTGGTGTGCACTGTGTTTGCTGACGC
AACCCCCACTGGTTGGGGCATTGCCACCACCTGTCAGCTCCTTTCCGGGACTTTCGCTTTCCCCCTCCCT
ATTGCCACGGCGGAACTCATCGCCGCCTGCCTTGCCCGCTGCTGGACAGGGGCTCGGCTGTTGGGCACTG
ACAATTCCGTGGTGTTGTCGGGGAAGCTGACGTCCTTTCCATGGCTGCTCGCCTGTGTTGCCACCTGGAT
TCTGCGCGGGACGTCCTTCTGCTACGTCCCTTCGGCCCTCAATCCAGCGGACCTTCCTTCCCGCGGCCTG
CTGCCGGCTCTGCGGCCTCTTCCGCGTCTTCGCCTTCGCCCTCAGACGAGTCGGATCTCCCTTTGGGCCG
CCTCCCCGCATCGATACCGTCGAGACCTAGAAAAACATGGAGCAATCACAAGTAGCAATACAGCAGCTAC
CAATGCTGATTGTGCCTGGCTAGAAGCACAAGAGGAGGAGGAGGTGGGTTTTCCAGTCACACCTCAGGTA
CCTTTAAGACCAATGACTTACAAGGCAGCTGTAGATCTTAGCCACTTTTTAAAAGAAAAGGGGGGACTGG
AAGGGCTAATTCACTCCCAACGAAGACAAGATATCCTTGATCTGTGGATCTACCACACACAAGGCTACTT
CCCTGATTGGCAGAACTACACACCAGGGCCAGGGATCAGATATCCACTGACCTTTGGATGGTGCTACAAG
CTAGTACCAGTTGAGCAAGAGAAGGTAGAAGAAGCCAATGAAGGAGAGAACACCCGCTTGTTACACCCTG
TGAGCCTGCATGGGATGGATGACCCGGAGAGAGAAGTATTAGAGTGGAGGTTTGACAGCCGCCTAGCATT
TCATCACATGGCCCGAGAGCTGCATCCGGACTGTACTGGGTCTCTCTGGTTAGACCAGATCTGAGCCTGG
GAGCTCTCTGGCTAACTAGGGAACCCACTGCTTAAGCCTCAATAAAGCTTGCCTTGAGTGCTTCAAGTAG
TGTGTGCCCGTCTGTTGTGTGACTCTGGTAACTAGAGATCCCTCAGACCCTTTTAGTCAGTGTGGAAAAT
CTCTAGCAGGGCCCGTTTAAACCCGCTGATCAGCCTCGACTGTGCCTTCTAGTTGCCAGCCATCTGTTGT
TTGCCCCTCCCCCGTGCCTTCCTTGACCCTGGAAGGTGCCACTCCCACTGTCCTTTCCTAATAAAATGAG
GAAATTGCATCGCATTGTCTGAGTAGGTGTCATTCTATTCTGGGGGGTGGGGTGGGGCAGGACAGCAAGG
GGGAGGATTGGGAAGACAATAGCAGGCATGCTGGGGATGCGGTGGGCTCTATGGCTTCTGAGGCGGAAAG
AACCAGCTGGGGCTCTAGGGGGTATCCCC
[124 nt withheld, positions 7520-7643]
C
[91 nt withheld, positions 7645-7735]
A
[49 nt withheld, positions 7737-7785]
CCTTTGACGTTGGAGTCCACGTTCTTT
[37 nt withheld, positions 7813-7849]
ACCCTATCTCGGTCTATTCTTTTGATTTATAAGGGATTTTGCCGATTTCGGCCTATTGGTTAAAAAATGA
GCTGATTTAACAAAAATTTAACGCGAATTAATTCTGTGGAATGTGTGTCAGTTAGGGTGTGGAAAGTCCC
CAGGCTCCCCAGCAGGCAGAAGTATGCAAAGCATGCATCTCAATTAGTCAGCAACCAGGTGTGGAAAGTC
CCCAGGCTCCCCAGCAGGCAGAAGTATGCAAAGCATGCATCTCAATTAGTCAGCAACCATAGTCCCGCCC
CTAACTCCGCCCATCCCGCCCCTAACTCCGCCCAGTTCCGCCCATTCTCCGCCCCATGGCTGACTAATTT
TTTTTATTTATGCAGAGGCCGAGGCCGCCTCTGCCTCTGAGCTATTCCAGAAGTAGTGAGGAGGCTTTTT
TGGAGGCCTAGGCTTTTGCAAAAAGCTCCCGGGAGCTTGTATATCCATTTTCGGATCTGATCAGCACGTG
TTGACAATTAATCATCGGCATAGTATATCGGCATAGTATAATACGACAAGGTGAGGAACTAAACCATGGC
CAAGTTGACCAGTGCCGTTCCGGTGCTCACCGCGCGCGACGTCGCCGGAGCGGTCGAGTTCTGGACCGAC
CGGCTCGGGTTCTCCCGGGACTTCGTGGAGGACGACTTCGCCGGTGTGGTCCGGGACGACGTGACCCTGT
TCATCAGCGCGGTCCAGGACCAGGTGGTGCCGGACAACACCCTGGCCTGGGTGTGGGTGCGCGGCCTGGA
CGAGCTGTACGCCGAGTGGTCGGAGGTCGTGTCCACGAACTTCCGGGACGCCTCCGGGCCGGCCATGACC
GAGATCGGCGAGCAGCCGTGGGGGCGGGAGTTCGCCCTGCGCGACCCGGCCGGCAACTGCGTGCACTTCG
TGGCCGAGGAGCAGGACTGACACGTGCTACGAGATTTCGATTCCACCGCCGCCTTCTATGAAAGGTTGGG
CTTCGGAATCGTTTTCCGGGACGCCGGCTGGATGATCCTCCAGCGCGGGGATCTCATGCTGGAGTTCTTC
GCCCACCCCAACTTGTTTATTGCAGCTTATAATGGTTACAAATAAAGCAATAGCATCACAAATTTCACAA
ATAAAGCATTTTTTTCACTGCATTCTAGTTGTGGTTTGTCCAAACTCATCAATGTATCTTATCATGTCTG
TATACCGTCGACCTCTAGCTAGAGCTTGGCGTAATCATGGTCATAGCTGTTTCCTGTGTGAAATTGTTAT
CCGCTCACAATTCCACACAACATACGAGCCGGAAGCATAAAGTGTAAAGCCTGGGGTGCCTAATGAGTGA
GCTAACTCACATTAATTGCGTTGCGCTCACTGCCCGCTTTCCAGTCGGGAAACCTGTCGTGCCAGCTGCA
TTAATGAATCGGCCAACGCGCGGGGAGAGGCGGTTTGCGTATTGGGCGCTCTTCCGCTTCCTCGCTCACT
GACTCGCTGCGCTCGGTCGTTCGGCTGCGGCGAGCGGTATCAGCTCACTCAAAGGCGGTAATACGGTTAT
CCACAGAATCAGGGGATAACGCAGGAAAGAACATGTGAGCAAAAGGCCAGCAAAAGGCCAGGAACCGTAA
AAAGGCCGCGTTGCTGGCGTTTTTCCATAGGCTCCGCCCCCCTGACGAGCATCACAAAAATCGACGCTCA
AGTCAGAGGTGGCGAAACCCGACAGGACTATAAAGATACCAGGCGTTTCCCCCTGGAAGCTCCCTCGTGC
GCTCTCCTGTTCCGACCCTGCCGCTTACCGGATACCTGTCCGCCTTTCTCCCTTCGGGAAGCGTGGCGCT
TTCTCATAGCTCACGCTGTAGGTATCTCAGTTCGGTGTAGGTCGTTCGCTCCAAGCTGGGCTGTGTGCAC
GAACCCCCCGTTCAGCCCGACCGCTGCGCCTTATCCGGTAACTATCGTCTTGAGTCCAACCCGGTAAGAC
ACGACTTATCGCCACTGGCAGCAGCCACTGGTAACAGGATTAGCAGAGCGAGGTATGTAGGCGGTGCTAC
AGAGTTCTTGAAGTGGTGGCCTAACTACGGCTACACTAGAAGAACAGTATTTGGTATCTGCGCTCTGCTG
AAGCCAGTTACCTTCGGAAAAAGAGTTGGTAGCTCTTGATCCGGCAAACAAACCACCGCTGGTAGCGGTG
GTTTTTTTGTTTGCAAGCAGCAGATTACGCGCAGAAAAAAAGGATCTCAAGAAGATCCTTTGATCTTTTC
TACGGGGTCTGACGCTCAGTGGAACGAAAACTCACGTTAAGGGATTTTGGTCATGAGATTATCAAAAAGG
ATCTTCACCTAGATCCTTTTAAATTAAAAATGAAGTTTTAAATCAATCTAAAGTATATATGAGTAAACTT
GGTCTGACAGTTACCAATGCTTAATCAGTGAGGCACCTATCTCAGCGATCTGTCTATTTCGTTCATCCAT
AGTTGCCTGACTCCCCGTCGTGTAGATAACTACGATACGGGAGGGCTTACCATCTGGCCCCAGTGCTGCA
ATGATACCGCGAGACCCACGCTCACCGGCTCCAGATTTATCAGCAATAAACCAGCCAGCCGGAAGGGCCG
AGCGCAGAAGTGGTCCTGCAACTTTATCCGCCTCCATCCAGTCTATTAATTGTTGCCGGGAAGCTAGAGT
AAGTAGTTCGCCAGTTAATAGTTTGCGCAACGTTGTTGCCATTGCTACAGGCATCGTGGTGTCACGCTCG
TCGTTTGGTATGGCTTCATTCAGCTCCGGTTCCCAACGATCAAGGCGAGTTACATGATCCCCCATGTTGT
GCAAAAAAGCGGTTAGCTCCTTCGGTCCTCCGATCGTTGTCAGAAGTAAGTTGGCCGCAGTGTTATCACT
CATGGTTATGGCAGCACTGCATAATTCTCTTACTGTCATGCCATCCGTAAGATGCTTTTCTGTGACTGGT
GAGTACTCAACCAAGTCATTCTGAGAATAGTGTATGCGGCGACCGAGTTGCTCTTGCCCGGCGTCAATAC
GGGATAATACCGCGCCACATAGCAGAACTTTAAAAGTGCTCATCATTGGAAAACGTTCTTCGGGGCGAAA
ACTCTCAAGGATCTTACCGCTGTTGAGATCCAGTTCGATGTAACCCACTCGTGCACCCAACTGATCTTCA
GCATCTTTTACTTTCACCAGCGTTTCTGGGTGAGCAAAAACAGGAAGGCAAAATGCCGCAAAAAAGGGAA
TAAGGGCGACACGGAAATGTTGAATACTCATACTCTTCCTTTTTCAATATTATTGAAGCATTTATCAGGG
TTATTGTCTCATGAGCGGATACATATTTGAATGTATTTAGAAAAATAAACAAATAGGGGTTCCGCGCACA
TTTCCCCG
